Addgene plasmid #64616: beta-catenin (S33Y)-pcw107-V5
Purpose: when used to produce lentivirus, express physiological levels of insert
Depositing lab: David Sabatini & Kris Wood. Depositing organization: Whitehead Institute for Biomedical Research. Publication: Systematic identification of signaling pathways with potential to confer anticancer drug resistance. Martz CA, Ottina KA, Singleton KR, Jasper JS, Wardell SE, Peraza-Penton A, Anderson GR, Winter PS, Wang T, Alley HM, Kwong LN, Cooper ZA, Tetzlaff M, Chen PL, Rathmell JC, Flaherty KT, Wargo JA, McDonnell DP, Sabatini DM, Wood KC. Sci Signal. 2014 Dec 23;7(357):ra121. doi: 10.1126/scisignal.aaa1877. PubMed 25538079.
Backbone
  Vector backbone: pcw107 (V5)
  Backbone manufacturer: John Doench/Kathleen Ottina
  Backbone size w/o insert (bp): 9240
  Vector type: Lentiviral
  Selectable markers: Puromycin
Growth in bacteria
  Bacterial resistance: Ampicillin, 100 μg/mL
  Growth temperature: 37°C
  Growth strain: Stbl3
  Copy number: Unknown
Gene/Insert
  Gene/Insert name: CTNNB1 (alt name: NM_001904.3)
  Species: H. sapiens (human)
  Insert size (bp): 2346
  Mutation: S33Y
  Entrez Gene: CTNNB1 (a.k.a. CTNNB, EVR7, MRD19, NEDSDV, armadillo)
  Promoter: PGK
  Tag / fusion protein: V5 (C terminal on backbone)
  Cloning method: Gateway Cloning
  Sequencing primers: 5′ hPGK-F; 3′ WPRE-R
Resource information
  A portion of this plasmid was derived from a plasmid made by: Bert Vogelstein (Addgene plasmid # 16519)
Terms and licenses: Academic/Nonprofit Terms; Industry Terms: Not Available to Industry
Depositor comments: TCAG (N-term barcode, 17 nt upstream of CDS start). Working name: CTK-E3-V5
How to cite: beta-catenin (S33Y)-pcw107-V5 was a gift from David Sabatini & Kris Wood (Addgene plasmid # 64616 ; http://n2t.net/addgene:64616 ; RRID:Addgene_64616)
