[The description below was written by a language model from this plasmid's Addgene catalogue record.]
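Description:
beta-catenin (S33Y)-pcw107-V5 is a lentiviral expression plasmid built on the pcw107 (V5) backbone, a roughly 9.2 kb vector into which the insert was introduced by Gateway recombination. It is propagated in bacteria under ampicillin selection, in a recombination-deficient strain of the kind usually chosen to keep lentiviral repeat sequences stable, and it carries a puromycin marker for selecting transduced mammalian cells. The record does not include a feature table, so details such as the origin of replication, the LTR configuration and the promoter driving the puromycin gene are not stated. The use of a WPRE-based reverse sequencing primer implies that a woodchuck hepatitis virus post-transcriptional regulatory element, which generally enhances transcript stability and expression, lies downstream of the insert.

The payload is the human CTNNB1 coding sequence (about 2.3 kb) encoding beta-catenin with an S33Y substitution. Serine 33 is one of the N-terminal phosphorylation sites that mark beta-catenin for degradation, so this mutant is commonly used as a stabilised, constitutively active form that switches on Wnt/beta-catenin signalling. Expression is driven by the PGK promoter, a moderate-strength constitutive promoter, in keeping with the stated aim of producing physiological rather than strongly overexpressed levels of the protein after lentiviral delivery. The backbone supplies a C-terminal V5 epitope tag for detection, and the depositor notes a short nucleotide barcode placed just upstream of the coding sequence start, which allows the construct to be identified. Part of the plasmid derives from an earlier beta-catenin construct. The associated study examined signalling pathways capable of conferring resistance to anticancer drugs, with this construct serving as the pathway-activating allele for Wnt/beta-catenin.
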