>Addgene plasmid #64616 | beta-catenin (S33Y)-pcw107-V5 | depositor partial sequence | sequence record 108685 | Depositor Insert Sequence
ATGGCTACTCAAGCTGATTTGATGGAGTTGGACATGGCCATGGAACCAGACAGAAAAGCGGCTGTTAGTC
ACTGGCAGCAACAGTCTTACCTGGACTATGGAATCCATTCTGGTGCCACTACCACAGCTCCTTCTCTGAG
TGGTAAAGGCAATCCTGAGGAAGAGGATGTGGATACCTCCCAAGTCCTGTATGAGTGGGAACAGGGATTT
TCTCAGTCCTTCACTCAAGAACAAGTAGCTGATATTGATGGACAGTATGCAATGACTCGAGCTCAGAGGG
TACGAGCTGCTATGTTCCCTGAGACATTAGATGAGGGCATGCAGATCCCATCTACACAGTTTGATGCTGC
TCATCCCACTAATGTCCAGCGTTTGGCTGAACCATCACAGATGCTGAAA
[1614 nt withheld, positions 400-2013]
AAACGGCTTTCAGTTGAGCTGACCAGCTCTCTCTTCAGAACAGAGCCAATGGCTTGGAATGAGACTGCTG
ATCTTGGACTTGATATTGGTGCCCAGGGAGAACCCCTTGGATATCGCCAGGATGATCCTAGCTATCGTTC
TTTTCACTCTGGTGGATATGGCCAGGATGCCTTGGGTATGGACCCCATGATGGAACATGAGATGGGTGGC
CACCACCCTGGTGCTGACTATCCAGTTGATGGGCTGCCAGATCTGGGGCATGCCCAGGACCTCATGGATG
GGCTGCCTCCAGGTGACAGCAATCAGCTGGCCTGGTTTGATACTGACCTGTAA
