>Addgene plasmid #64616 | beta-catenin (S33Y)-pcw107-V5 | addgene partial sequence | sequence record 110686 | hPGK-F 5'-GTGTTCCGCATTCTGCAAG-3'
TACAAAAAAGTTGGCTCAGGCGGCGGCGGCACCATGGCTACTCAAGCTGATTTGATGGAGTTGGACATGG
CCATGGAACCAGACAGAAAAGCGGCTGTTAGTCACTGGCAGCAACAGTCTTACCTGGACTATGGAATCCA
TTCTGGTGCCACTACCACAGCTCCTTCTCTGAGTGGTAAAGGCAATCCTGAGGAAGAGGATGTGGATACC
TCCCAAGTCCTGTATGAGTGGGAACAGGGATTTTCTCAGTCCTTCACTCAAGAACAAGTAGCTGATATTG
ATGGACAGTATGCAATGACTCGAGCTCAGAGGGTACGAGCTGCTATGTTCCCTGAGACATTAGATGAGGG
CATGCAGATCCCATCTACACAGTTTGATGCTGCTCATCCCACTAATGTCCAGCGTTTGGCTGAACCATCA
CAGATGCTGAAA
[215 nt withheld, positions 433-647]
