>Addgene plasmid #64616 | beta-catenin (S33Y)-pcw107-V5 | addgene partial sequence | sequence record 110688 | WPRE-R 5'-CATAGCGTAAAAGGAGCAACA-3'
TCCAGAGGTTGATTGTCGACTTAACGCGGTCATTACTACGTAGAATCGAGACCGAGGAGAGGGTTAGGGA
TAGGCTTACCACCGGTAACCACTTTGTACAAGAAAGTTGGCAACAGGTCAGTATCAAACCAGGCCAGCTG
ATTGCTGTCACCTGGAGGCAGCCCATCCATGAGGTCCTGGGCATGCCCCAGATCTGGCAGCCCATCAACT
GGATAGTCAGCACCAGGGTGGTGGCCACCCATCTCATGTTCCATCATGGGGTCCATACCCAAGGCATCCT
GGCCATATCCACCAGAGTGAAAAGAACGATAGCTAGGATCATCCTGGCGATATCCAAGGGGTTCTCCCTG
GGCACCAATATCAAGTCCAAGATCAGCAGTCTCATTCCAAGCCATTGGCTCTGTTCTGAAGAGAGAGCTG
GTCAGCTCAACTGAAAGCCGTTT
[275 nt withheld, positions 444-718]
